>Addgene plasmid #22900 | pRK5-HA-Ubiquitin-K6 | addgene partial sequence | sequence record 62437 | Sp6 5'-ATTTAGGTGACACTATAG-3'
TTCTCTCCACAGGTGTCCACTCCCAGGTCCAACTGCACCTCGGTTCTATCGATTGAATTCCCGAACCGAC
AGTCGGTCTCTTCACCAAGGCCATTCGCGCCACCATGGGCTACCCCTATGATGTGCCTGACTACGCAGAT
CTCAATGGTGGTGGTGGTGGGTCGACCATGCAGATCTTCGTCAAAACGTTAACCGGTAGAACCATAACTC
TAGAAGTTGAACCATCCGATACCATCGAAAACGTTAGAGCTAGAATTCAAGACAGAGAAGGCATTCCACC
TGATCAACAAAGATTGATCTTTGCCGGTAGACAGCTCGAGGACGGTAGAACGCTGTCTGATTACAACATT
CAGAGAGAGTCGACCTTACATCTTGTCTTAAGACTAAGAGGTGGTTGAGCGGCCGCTAAGTAAGTAAGGA
TCCCCAGCTTGGCCGCCATGGCCCAACTTGTTTATTGCAGCTTATAATGGTTACAAATAAAGCAATAGCA
TCACAAATTTCACAAATAAAGCATTTTTTTCACTGCATTCTAGTTGTGGTTTGTCCAAACTCATCAATGT
ATCTTATCATGTCTGGATCGGGAATTAATTCGGCGCAGCACCATGGCCTGAAATAACCTCTGAAAGAGGA
ACTTGGTTAGGTACCTTCTGAGGCGGAAAGAACCAGCTGTGGAATGTGTGTCAGTTAGGGTGTGGAAAGT
CCCCAGGCTCCCCAGCAGGCAGAAGTATGCAAAGCATGCATCTCAATTAGTCAGCAACCAGGTGTGGAAA
GTCCCCAGGCTCCCCAGCAGGCAGAAGTATGCAAAGCATGCATCTCAATTAGTCAGCAACCATAGTCCCG
CCCCTAACTCCGCCCATCCCGCCCCTAACTCCGCCCAGTTCCGCCCATTCTCCGCCCCATGGCTGACTAA
TTTTTTTTATTTATGCAGAGGCCGAGGCCGCCTCGGCCTCTGAGCTATTCCAGAA
