[The description below was written by a language model from this plasmid's Addgene catalogue record.]
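Description:
pRK5-HA-Ubiquitin-K6 is a mammalian expression plasmid built on the pRK5-HA backbone (about 4.8 kb without insert). It is maintained as a high-copy plasmid in E. coli under ampicillin selection. The record gives no feature table and does not name the promoter, polyadenylation signal or origin of replication, so these elements cannot be confirmed here. An SP6 site is listed as the 5′ sequencing primer position. No mammalian selection marker is recorded, which is consistent with use in transient transfection. The restriction sites used for cloning are listed as unknown.

The insert is a single human ubiquitin coding unit of roughly 220 bp, annotated to the UBC gene, fused at its N terminus to an HA epitope tag supplied by the backbone. The ubiquitin is a "K6 only" mutant: lysine 6 is retained while every other lysine is changed to arginine. According to the record it was derived from a lysine-less (K0) ubiquitin construct in the same backbone. Polyubiquitin chains grow by attaching each new ubiquitin to a lysine of the previous one, so a single-lysine mutant restricts lysine-linked chain extension to that residue, here K6.

Such constructs are typically expressed in cultured cells, usually alongside wild-type, K0 and other single-lysine variants, to determine which chain linkage forms on a substrate or accumulates in a structure. The HA tag allows detection by immunoblotting, immunoprecipitation or immunofluorescence. The associated publication concerns nuclear protein quality control domains formed during HSV-1 infection, which suggests the plasmid was used to probe ubiquitin linkage types in that setting.
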