Addgene plasmid #22900: pRK5-HA-Ubiquitin-K6
Depositing lab: Sandra Weller. Depositing organization: University of Connecticut Health Center. Publication: Virus-Induced Chaperone-Enriched (VICE) domains function as nuclear protein quality control centers during HSV-1 infection. Livingston CM, Ifrim MF, Cowan AE, Weller SK. PLoS Pathog. 2009 Oct . 5(10):e1000619. 10.1371/journal.ppat.1000619 PubMed 19816571.
Backbone
  Vector backbone: pRK5-HA
  Backbone size w/o insert (bp): 4800
  Vector type: Mammalian Expression
Growth in bacteria
  Bacterial resistance: Ampicillin, 100 μg/mL
  Growth temperature: 37°C
  Growth strain: DH5alpha
  Copy number: High Copy
Gene/Insert
  Gene/Insert name: Ubiquitin C (alt name: Ub)
  Species: H. sapiens (human)
  Insert size (bp): 220
  Mutation: K6 only, all other lysines mutated to arginines
  Entrez Gene: UBC (a.k.a. HMG20)
  Tag / fusion protein: HA (N terminal on backbone)
  Cloning method: Restriction Enzyme; 5′ cloning site unknown (unknown if destroyed); 3′ cloning site unknown (unknown if destroyed)
  Sequencing primers: 5′ SP6
Resource information
  A portion of this plasmid was derived from a plasmid made by: pRK5-HA-Ubiquitin-K6 was derived from pRK5-HA-Ubiquitin-K0 originally generated by the Dr. Ted Dawson laboratory (Lim KL et al. J Neuroscience. 2005. Feb 23. 25(8): 2002-9).
Terms and licenses: Academic/Nonprofit Terms; Industry Terms: Not Available to Industry
How to cite: pRK5-HA-Ubiquitin-K6 was a gift from Sandra Weller (Addgene plasmid # 22900 ; http://n2t.net/addgene:22900 ; RRID:Addgene_22900)
