LOCUS       Exported 4996 bp ds-DNA circular SYN 12-MAY-2021
DEFINITION  synthetic circular DNA
ACCESSION   .
VERSION     .
KEYWORDS    pRK5-HA-Ubiquitin-K6
SOURCE      synthetic DNA construct
  ORGANISM  synthetic DNA construct
REFERENCE   1 (bases 1 to 4996)
  AUTHORS   Livingston CM, Ifrim MF, Cowan AE, Weller SK
  TITLE     Virus-Induced Chaperone-Enriched (VICE) domains function as nuclear
            protein quality control centers during HSV-1 infection.
  JOURNAL   PLoS Pathog. 2009 Oct . 5(10):e1000619.
  PUBMED    19816571
REFERENCE   2 (bases 1 to 4996)
  AUTHORS   .
  TITLE     Direct Submission
  JOURNAL   Exported May 12, 2021 from SnapGene Server 1.1.58
            http://www.snapgene.com
FEATURES             Location/Qualifiers
     source          1..4996
                     /organism="synthetic DNA construct"
                     /mol_type="other DNA"
     protein_bind    98..119
                     /label=CAP binding site
                     /bound_moiety="E. coli catabolite activator protein"
                     /note="CAP binding activates transcription in the presence
                     of cAMP."
     promoter        134..164
                     /label=lac promoter
                     /note="promoter for the E. coli lac operon"
     protein_bind    172..188
                     /label=lac operator
                     /bound_moiety="lac repressor encoded by lacI"
                     /note="The lac repressor binds to the lac operator to
                     inhibit transcription in E. coli. This inhibition can be
                     relieved by adding lactose or
                     isopropyl-beta-D-thiogalactopyranoside (IPTG)."
     primer_bind     177..199
                     /label=M13/pUC Reverse
                     /note="In lacZ gene"
     primer_bind     196..212
                     /label=M13 rev
                     /note="common sequencing primer, one of multiple similar
                     variants"
     primer_bind     196..212
                     /label=M13 Reverse
                     /note="In lacZ gene. Also called M13-rev"
     enhancer        241..620
                     /label=CMV enhancer
                     /note="human cytomegalovirus immediate early enhancer"
     promoter        621..824
                     /label=CMV promoter
                     /note="human cytomegalovirus (CMV) immediate early
                     promoter"
     primer_bind     775..795
                     /label=CMV-F
                     /note="Human CMV immediate early promoter, forward primer"
     primer_bind     821..845
                     /label=LNCX
                     /note="Human CMV promoter, forward primer"
     promoter        1055..1073
                     /label=SP6 promoter
                     /note="promoter for bacteriophage SP6 RNA polymerase"
     primer_bind     1055..1072
                     /label=SP6
                     /note="SP6 promoter, forward primer"
     primer_bind     1086..1105
                     /label=pMT2-F
                     /note="Synthetic intron, forward primer"
     regulatory      1190..1199
                     /regulatory_class="other"
                     /note="vertebrate consensus sequence for strong initiation
                     of translation (Kozak, 1987)"
     CDS             1202..1228
                     /codon_start=1
                     /product="HA (human influenza hemagglutinin) epitope tag"
                     /label=HA
                     /translation="YPYDVPDYA"
     CDS             1259..1486
                     /codon_start=1
                     /product="human ubiquitin variant containing Lys-6, with
                     all other lysines mutated to arginine"
                     /label=ubiquitin-K6
                     /translation="MQIFVKTLTGRTITLEVEPSDTIENVRARIQDREGIPPDQQRLIF
                     AGRQLEDGRTLSDYNIQRESTLHLVLRLRGG"
     regulatory      1523..1532
                     /regulatory_class="other"
                     /note="vertebrate consensus sequence for strong initiation
                     of translation (Kozak, 1987)"
     polyA_signal    1536..1670
                     /label=SV40 poly(A) signal
                     /note="SV40 polyadenylation signal"
     primer_bind     complement(1573..1592)
                     /label=SV40pA-R
                     /note="SV40 polyA, reverse primer"
     primer_bind     1627..1646
                     /label=EBV-rev
                     /note="SV40 polyA terminator, reverse primer"
     promoter        1739..2096
                     /label=SV40 promoter
                     /note="SV40 enhancer and early promoter"
     primer_bind     complement(1762..1782)
                     /label=pBABE 3'
                     /note="SV40 enhancer, reverse primer for pBABE vectors"
     rep_origin      1947..2082
                     /label=SV40 ori
                     /note="SV40 origin of replication"
     primer_bind     2009..2028
                     /label=SV40pro-F
                     /note="SV40 promoter/origin, forward primer"
     primer_bind     complement(2116..2133)
                     /label=M13 Forward
                     /note="In lacZ gene. Also called M13-F20 or M13 (-21)
                     Forward"
     primer_bind     complement(2116..2132)
                     /label=M13 fwd
                     /note="common sequencing primer, one of multiple similar
                     variants"
     primer_bind     complement(2125..2147)
                     /label=M13/pUC Forward
                     /note="In lacZ gene"
     rep_origin      2345..2800
                     /direction=RIGHT
                     /label=f1 ori
                     /note="f1 bacteriophage origin of replication; arrow
                     indicates direction of (+) strand synthesis"
     primer_bind     complement(2432..2451)
                     /label=F1ori-R
                     /note="F1 origin, reverse primer"
     primer_bind     2642..2663
                     /label=F1ori-F
                     /note="F1 origin, forward primer"
     primer_bind     complement(2817..2836)
                     /label=pRS-marker
                     /note="pRS vectors, use to sequence yeast selectable
                     marker"
     primer_bind     2936..2958
                     /label=pGEX 3'
                     /note="pGEX vectors, reverse primer"
     primer_bind     complement(2996..3014)
                     /label=pBRforEco
                     /note="pBR322 vectors, upsteam of EcoRI site, forward
                     primer"
     promoter        3082..3186
                     /gene="bla"
                     /label=AmpR promoter
     CDS             3187..4047
                     /codon_start=1
                     /gene="bla"
                     /product="beta-lactamase"
                     /label=AmpR
                     /note="confers resistance to ampicillin, carbenicillin, and
                     related antibiotics"
                     /translation="MSIQHFRVALIPFFAAFCLPVFAHPETLVKVKDAEDQLGARVGYI
                     ELDLNSGKILESFRPEERFPMMSTFKVLLCGAVLSRIDAGQEQLGRRIHYSQNDLVEYS
                     PVTEKHLTDGMTVRELCSAAITMSDNTAANLLLTTIGGPKELTAFLHNMGDHVTRLDRW
                     EPELNEAIPNDERDTTMPVAMATTLRKLLTGELLTLASRQQLIDWMEADKVAGPLLRSA
                     LPAGWFIADKSGAGERGSRGIIAALGPDGKPSRIVVIYTTGSQATMDERNRQIAEIGAS
                     LIKHW"
     primer_bind     complement(3405..3424)
                     /label=Amp-R
                     /note="Ampicillin resistance gene, reverse primer"
     rep_origin      4218..4806
                     /direction=RIGHT
                     /label=ori
                     /note="high-copy-number ColE1/pMB1/pBR322/pUC origin of
                     replication"
     primer_bind     4707..4726
                     /label=pBR322ori-F
                     /note="pBR322 origin, forward primer"
     primer_bind     4960..4977
                     /label=L4440
                     /note="L4440 vector, forward primer"
ORIGIN
        1 tacgcaaacc gcctctcccc gcgcgttggc cgattcatta atgcagctgg cacgacaggt
       61 ttcccgactg gaaagcgggc agtgagcgca acgcaattaa tgtgagttag ctcactcatt
      121 aggcacccca ggctttacac tttatgcttc cggctcgtat gttgtgtgga attgtgagcg
      181 gataacaatt tcacacagga aacagctatg acatgattac gaattaattc gagctcgccc
      241 gacattgatt attgactagt tattaatagt aatcaattac ggggtcatta gttcatagcc
      301 catatatgga gttccgcgtt acataactta cggtaaatgg cccgcctggc tgaccgccca
      361 acgacccccg cccattgacg tcaataatga cgtatgttcc catagtaacg ccaataggga
      421 ctttccattg acgtcaatgg gtggagtatt tacggtaaac tgcccacttg gcagtacatc
      481 aagtgtatca tatgccaagt acgcccccta ttgacgtcaa tgacggtaaa tggcccgcct
      541 ggcattatgc ccagtacatg accttatggg actttcctac ttggcagtac atctacgtat
      601 tagtcatcgc tattaccatg gtgatgcggt tttggcagta catcaatggg cgtggatagc
      661 ggtttgactc acggggattt ccaagtctcc accccattga cgtcaatggg agtttgtttt
      721 ggcaccaaaa tcaacgggac tttccaaaat gtcgtaacaa ctccgcccca ttgacgcaaa
      781 tgggcggtag gcgtgtacgg tgggaggtct atataagcag agctcgttta gtgaaccgtc
      841 agatcgcctg gagacgccat ccacgctgtt ttgacctcca tagaagacac cgggaccgat
      901 ccagcctccg cggccgggaa cggtgcattg gaacgcggat tccccgtgcc aagagtgacg
      961 taagtaccgc ctatagagtc tataggccca cccccttggc ttcgttagaa cgcggctaca
     1021 attaatacat aaccttatgt atcatacaca tacgatttag gtgacactat agaataacat
     1081 ccactttgcc tttctctcca caggtgtcca ctcccaggtc caactgcacc tcggttctat
     1141 cgattgaatt cccgaaccga cagtcggtct cttcaccaag gccattcgcg ccaccatggg
     1201 ctacccctat gatgtgcctg actacgcaga tctcaatggt ggtggtggtg ggtcgaccat
     1261 gcagatcttc gtcaaaacgt taaccggtag aaccataact ctagaagttg aaccatccga
     1321 taccatcgaa aacgttagag ctagaattca agacagagaa ggcattccac ctgatcaaca
     1381 aagattgatc tttgccggta gacagctcga ggacggtaga acgctgtctg attacaacat
     1441 tcagagagag tcgaccttac atcttgtctt aagactaaga ggtggttgag cggccgctaa
     1501 gtaagtaagg atccccagct tggccgccat ggcccaactt gtttattgca gcttataatg
     1561 gttacaaata aagcaatagc atcacaaatt tcacaaataa agcatttttt tcactgcatt
     1621 ctagttgtgg tttgtccaaa ctcatcaatg tatcttatca tgtctggatc gggaattaat
     1681 tcggcgcagc accatggcct gaaataacct ctgaaagagg aacttggtta ggtaccttct
     1741 gaggcggaaa gaaccagctg tggaatgtgt gtcagttagg gtgtggaaag tccccaggct
     1801 ccccagcagg cagaagtatg caaagcatgc atctcaatta gtcagcaacc aggtgtggaa
     1861 agtccccagg ctccccagca ggcagaagta tgcaaagcat gcatctcaat tagtcagcaa
     1921 ccatagtccc gcccctaact ccgcccatcc cgcccctaac tccgcccagt tccgcccatt
     1981 ctccgcccca tggctgacta atttttttta tttatgcaga ggccgaggcc gcctcggcct
     2041 ctgagctatt ccagaagtag tgaggaggct tttttggagg cctaggcttt tgcaaaaagc
     2101 tgttaacagc ttggcactgg ccgtcgtttt acaacgtcgt gactgggaaa accctggcgt
     2161 tacccaactt aatcgccttg cagcacatcc ccctttcgcc agctggcgta atagcgaaga
     2221 ggcccgcacc gatcgccctt cccaacagtt gcgcagcctg aatggcgaat ggcgcctgat
     2281 gcggtatttt ctccttacgc atctgtgcgg tatttcacac cgcatannnn nnnnnnnnnn
     2341 nnnnnnnnnn nnnnnnnnnn nnnnnnnnnn nnnnnnnnnn nnnnnnnnnn nnnnnnnnnn
     2401 nnnnnnnnnn nnnnnnnnnn nnnnnnnnnn nnnnnnnnnn nnnnnnnnnn nnnnnnnnnn
     2461 nnnnnnnncn nnnnnnnnnn nnnnnnnnnn nnnnnnnnnn nnnnnnnnnn nnnnnnnnnn
     2521 nnnnnnnnnn nnnnnnnnnn nnnnnnnnnn nnnnnnnnnn nnnnnnnnnn nnnnnnnnnn
     2581 nnnnnnnnnn nnnnnnnnnn nnnnnnnnnn cctttgacgt tggagtccac gttctttaat
     2641 agtggactct tgttccaaac tggaacaaca ctcaacccta tctcgggcta ttcttttaat
     2701 ttataaggga ttttgccgat ttcggcctat tggttaaaaa atgagctgat ttaacaaaaa
     2761 tttaacgcga attttaacaa aatattaacg tttacaattt tatggtgcac tctcagtaca
     2821 atctgctctg atgccgcata gttaagccag ccccgacacc cgccaacacc cgctgacgcg
     2881 ccctgacggg cttgtctgct cccggcatcc gcttacagac aagctgtgac cgtctccggg
     2941 agctgcatgt gtcagaggtt ttcaccgtca tcaccgaaac gcgcgagacg aaagggcctc
     3001 gtgatacgcc tatttttata ggttaatgtc atgataataa tggtttctta gacgtcaggt
     3061 ggcacttttc ggggaaatgt gcgcggaacc cctatttgtt tatttttcta aatacattca
     3121 aatatgtatc cgctcatgag acaataaccc tgataaatgc ttcaataata ttgaaaaagg
     3181 aagagtatga gtattcaaca tttccgtgtc gcccttattc ccttttttgc ggcattttgc
     3241 cttcctgttt ttgctcaccc agaaacgctg gtgaaagtaa aagatgctga agatcagttg
     3301 ggtgcacgag tgggttacat cgaactggat ctcaacagcg gtaagatcct tgagagtttt
     3361 cgccccgaag aacgttttcc aatgatgagc acttttaaag ttctgctatg tggcgcggta
     3421 ttatcccgta ttgacgccgg gcaagagcaa ctcggtcgcc gcatacacta ttctcagaat
     3481 gacttggttg agtactcacc agtcacagaa aagcatctta cggatggcat gacagtaaga
     3541 gaattatgca gtgctgccat aaccatgagt gataacactg cggccaactt acttctgaca
     3601 acgatcggag gaccgaagga gctaaccgct tttttgcaca acatggggga tcatgtaact
     3661 cgccttgatc gttgggaacc ggagctgaat gaagccatac caaacgacga gcgtgacacc
     3721 acgatgcctg tagcaatggc aacaacgttg cgcaaactat taactggcga actacttact
     3781 ctagcttccc ggcaacaatt aatagactgg atggaggcgg ataaagttgc aggaccactt
     3841 ctgcgctcgg cccttccggc tggctggttt attgctgata aatctggagc cggtgagcgt
     3901 gggtctcgcg gtatcattgc agcactgggg ccagatggta agccctcccg tatcgtagtt
     3961 atctacacga cggggagtca ggcaactatg gatgaacgaa atagacagat cgctgagata
     4021 ggtgcctcac tgattaagca ttggtaactg tcagaccaag tttactcata tatactttag
     4081 attgatttaa aacttcattt ttaatttaaa aggatctagg tgaagatcct ttttgataat
     4141 ctcatgacca aaatccctta acgtgagttt tcgttccact gagcgtcaga ccccgtagaa
     4201 aagatcaaag gatcttcttg agatcctttt tttctgcgcg taatctgctg cttgcaaaca
     4261 aaaaaaccac cgctaccagc ggtggtttgt ttgccggatc aagagctacc aactcttttt
     4321 ccgaaggtaa ctggcttcag cagagcgcag ataccaaata ctgttcttct agtgtagccg
     4381 tagttaggcc accacttcaa gaactctgta gcaccgccta catacctcgc tctgctaatc
     4441 ctgttaccag tggctgctgc cagtggcgat aagtcgtgtc ttaccgggtt ggactcaaga
     4501 cgatagttac cggataaggc gcagcggtcg ggctgaacgg ggggttcgtg cacacagccc
     4561 agcttggagc gaacgaccta caccgaactg agatacctac agcgtgagct atgagaaagc
     4621 gccacgcttc ccgaagggag aaaggcggac aggtatccgg taagcggcag ggtcggaaca
     4681 ggagagcgca cgagggagct tccaggggga aacgcctggt atctttatag tcctgtcggg
     4741 tttcgccacc tctgacttga gcgtcgattt ttgtgatgct cgtcaggggg gcggagccta
     4801 tggaaaaacg ccagcaacgc ggccttttta cggttcctgg ccttttgctg gccttttgct
     4861 cacatgttct ttcctgcgtt atcccctgat tctgtggata accgtattac cgcctttgag
     4921 tgagctgata ccgctcgccg cagccgaacg accgagcgca gcgagtcagt gagcgaggaa
     4981 gcggaagagc gcccaa
//
